Addgene plasmid #154292: pLenti PGK mKate2-OGT D554N (Puro)
Purpose: Lentiviral vector encoding full length mKate2-2xFLAG-OGT (full length human O-GlcNAc transferase, D554N variant, no Ser/Thr glycosylation)
Depositing lab: Suzanne Walker. Depositing organization: Harvard Medical School. Publication: Mammalian cell proliferation requires noncatalytic functions of O-GlcNAc transferase. Levine ZG, Potter SC, Joiner CM, Fei GQ, Nabet B, Sonnett M, Zachara NE, Gray NS, Paulo JA, Walker S. Proc Natl Acad Sci U S A. 2021 Jan 26;118(4). pii: 2016778118. doi: 10.1073/pnas.2016778118. PubMed 33419956.
Backbone
  Vector backbone: pLenti PGK Neo (DEST)
  Backbone manufacturer: Campeau et al.
  Backbone size w/o insert (bp): 8000
  Total vector size (bp): 11717
  Vector type: Mammalian Expression, Lentiviral
  Selectable markers: Puromycin
Growth in bacteria
  Bacterial resistance: Ampicillin, 100 μg/mL
  Growth temperature: 30°C
  Growth strain: NEB Stable
  Copy number: High Copy
Gene/Insert
  Gene/Insert name: O-GlcNAc Transferase (alt name: OGT)
  Species: H. sapiens (human)
  Insert size (bp): 3599
  Mutation: D554N mutation (Ser/Thr glycosylation-incompetent)
  GenBank ID: NM_181673.3
  Entrez Gene: OGT (a.k.a. HINCUT-1, HRNT1, MRX106, O-GLCNAC, OGT1, XLID106)
  Promoter: PGK
  Tag / fusion protein: mKate2 (N terminal on insert); 2x FLAG (N terminal on insert)
  Cloning method: Gateway Cloning
  Sequencing primers: 5′ GTGTTCCGCATTCTGCAAG; 3′ CATAGCGTAAAAGGAGCAACA
Terms and licenses: Academic/Nonprofit Terms; Industry Terms: Not Available to Industry
Depositor comments: Please visit https://doi.org/10.1101/2020.10.22.351288 for bioRxiv preprint.
How to cite: pLenti PGK mKate2-OGT D554N (Puro) was a gift from Suzanne Walker (Addgene plasmid # 154292 ; http://n2t.net/addgene:154292 ; RRID:Addgene_154292)
