[The description below was written by a language model from this plasmid's Addgene catalogue record and pLannotate feature annotations shown in this document.]
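Description:
pLenti PGK mKate2-OGT D554N (Puro) is a lentiviral mammalian expression plasmid built by Gateway cloning into a pLenti PGK destination backbone. In bacteria it is maintained through a high-copy ColE1/pUC-type origin with ampicillin resistance (AmpR under its bla promoter); an f1 origin and remnants of a pBluescript-type lac/T3/T7 region are also present. The viral portion has a third-generation layout: an RSV promoter drives a truncated HIV-1 5' LTR, followed by the Ψ packaging signal with a gag fragment, the Rev response element for Rev-dependent export of the genomic RNA, and the cPPT/CTS. A second truncated LTR annotation downstream of the cassettes, followed by an SV40 poly(A) signal and SV40 origin, closes the transfer unit.

The payload is driven by the human PGK promoter and encodes the red fluorescent protein mKate2 fused through FLAG epitopes (2xFLAG according to the catalogue; annotated as a partial 3xFLAG match) to the N terminus of full-length human O-GlcNAc transferase. The annotation software labelled the OGT reading frame by its closest rat homologue, but the catalogue states a human origin. attB recombination sites flank the fusion and one also lies between the tag module and OGT. The D554N substitution renders the enzyme unable to glycosylate serine/threonine residues. A WPRE follows the coding region to enhance transcript expression, and a separate mouse PGK promoter drives puromycin N-acetyltransferase for selecting transduced cells. The sequenced record is slightly longer than the catalogued total size. The construct provides stable, fluorescently trackable expression of a glycosylation-incompetent OGT, and the associated work examined noncatalytic functions of OGT in mammalian cell proliferation.
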