Features (pLannotate 1.2.2; 33 found; start..end, strand, type, name):
     44..161     +  misc_feature   cPPT/CTS: central polypurine tract and central termination sequence of HIV-1
    181..204     -  misc_feature   MCS (fragment): pBluescript multiple cloning site
    207..717     +  promoter       hPGK promoter: human phosphoglycerate kinase 1 promoter
    772..796     +  protein_bind   attB1: mutant version of attB; recombination site for the Gateway® BP reaction BP Clonase™
    827..1522    +  CDS            mKate2: mKate2 is a basic (constitutively fluorescent) red fluorescent protein published in 2009, derived from Entacmaea quadricolor. It is reported to be a rapidly-maturing monomer with moderate acid sensitivity.
   1529..1548    +  CDS            3xFLAG (fragment): three tandem FLAG® epitope tags
   1595..1619    +  protein_bind   attB1: mutant version of attB; recombination site for the Gateway® BP reaction BP Clonase™
   1622..4726    +  CDS            Ogt: OGT1_RAT - Experimental evidence at protein level: Swiss-Prot protein existence level 1. Catalyzes the transfer of a single N-acetylglucosamine from UDP-GlcNAc to a serine or threonine residue in cytoplasmic and nuclear proteins resulting in their modification with a beta-linked N- acetylglucosamine (O-GlcNAc) (PubMed:24995978, PubMed:10542233). Has 3 distinct KM values for UDP-GlcNAc; GlcNAc concentration modulates its affinity for different substrates (PubMed:10542233). Glycosylates a large and diverse number of proteins including histone H2B, AKT1, EZH2, PFKL, KMT2E/MLL5, MAPT/TAU and HCFC1
   4744..4768    -  protein_bind   attB2: mutant version of attB; recombination site for the Gateway® BP reaction BP Clonase™
   4799..5387    +  misc_feature   WPRE: woodchuck hepatitis virus posttranscriptional regulatory element
   5401..5900    +  promoter       PGK promoter: mouse phosphoglycerate kinase 1 promoter
   5921..6520    +  CDS            PuroR: puromycin N-acetyltransferase; pac from Streptomyces alboniger; confers resistance to puromycin
   6588..6725    +  CDS            nef (fragment): NEF_HV1LA - Experimental evidence at protein level: Swiss-Prot protein existence level 1. Extracellular Nef protein targets CD4(+) T-lymphocytes for apoptosis by interacting with CXCR4 surface receptors. From Human immunodeficiency virus type 1 group M subtype B (isolate Lai) (HIV-1).
   6711..6891    +  LTR            5' LTR (truncated): truncated 5' long terminal repeat (LTR) from HIV-1
   6963..7084    +  polyA_signal   SV40 poly(A) signal: SV40 polyadenylation signal
   7124..7259    +  rep_origin     SV40 ori: SV40 origin of replication
   7280..7298    -  promoter       T7 promoter: promoter for bacteriophage T7 RNA polymerase
   7306..7461    +  CDS            lacZα (fragment): LacZα fragment of β-galactosidase; lacZ fragment
   7466..7894    +  rep_origin     f1 ori (sequence partly withheld): f1 bacteriophage origin of replication; arrow indicates direction of (+) strand synthesis
   7947..8051    +  promoter       AmpR promoter: bla
   8052..8912    +  CDS            AmpR: β-lactamase; bla; confers resistance to ampicillin, carbenicillin, and related antibiotics
   9083..9671    +  rep_origin     ori: high-copy-number ColE1/pMB1/pBR322/pUC origin of replication
   9854..9946    +  CDS            lacI (fragment): lac repressor; lacI; The lac repressor binds to the lac operator to inhibit transcription in E. coli. This inhibition can be relieved by adding lactose or isopropyl-β-D-thiogalactopyranoside (IPTG).
   9959..9980    +  protein_bind   CAP binding site: CAP binding activates transcription in the presence of cAMP. E. coli catabolite activator protein
   9995..10025   +  promoter       lac promoter: promoter for the E. coli lac operon
  10029..10051   +  protein_bind   lac operator (fragment): The lac repressor binds to the lac operator to inhibit transcription in E. coli. This inhibition can be relieved by adding lactose or isopropyl-β-D-thiogalactopyranoside (IPTG). lac repressor encoded by lacI
  10094..10112   +  promoter       T3 promoter: promoter for bacteriophage T3 RNA polymerase
  10140..10366   +  promoter       RSV promoter: Rous sarcoma virus enhancer/promoter
  10367..10547   +  LTR            5' LTR (truncated): truncated 5' long terminal repeat (LTR) from HIV-1
  10594..10719   +  misc_feature   HIV-1 Ψ: packaging signal of human immunodeficiency virus type 1
  10703..11066   +  CDS            HIV-1 gag (fragment): gag protein from human immunodeficiency virus 1; gag
  11212..11445   +  misc_feature   RRE: The Rev response element (RRE) of HIV-1 allows for Rev-dependent mRNA export from the nucleus to the cytoplasm.
  11822..25      +  CDS            Rev (fragment) (across the origin): human immunodeficiency virus 1 (HIV-1) Rev protein; rev; enhances nuclear export of unspliced and incompletely spliced viral mRNAs
>Addgene plasmid #154292 | pLenti PGK mKate2-OGT D554N (Puro) | addgene full sequence | sequence record 332434 | Addgene NGS Result
GATCCATTCGATTAGTGAACGGATCTCGACGGTATCGGTTAACTTTTAAAAGAAAAGGGGGGATTGGGGG
GTACAGTGCAGGGGAAAGAATAGTAGACATAATAGCAACAGACATACAAACTAAAGAATTACAAAAACAA
ATTACAAAAATTCAAAATTTTATCGATCACGAGACTAGCCTCGAGAAGCTTGATATCGAATTCCACGGGG
TTGGGGTTGCGCCTTTTCCAAGGCAGCCCTGGGTTTGCGCAGGGACGCGGCTGCTCTGGGCGTGGTTCCG
GGAAACGCAGCGGCGCCGACCCTGGGTCTCGCACATTCTTCACGTCCGTTCGCAGCGTCACCCGGATCTT
CGCCGCTACCCTTGTGGGCCCCCCGGCGACGCTTCCTGCTCCGCCCCTAAGTCGGGAAGGTTCCTTGCGG
TTCGCGGCGTGCCGGACGTGACAAACGGAAGCCGCACGTCTCACTAGTACCCTCGCAGACGGACAGCGCC
AGGGAGCAATGGCAGCGCGCCGACCGCGATGGGCTGTGGCCAATAGCGGCTGCTCAGCAGGGCGCGCCGA
GAGCAGCGGCCGGGAAGGGGCGGTGCGGGAGGCGGGGTGTGGGGCGGTAGTGTGGGCCCTGTTCCTGCCC
GCGCGGTGTTCCGCATTCTGCAAGCCTCCGGAGCGCACGTCGGCAGTCGGCTCCCTCGTTGACCGAATCA
CCGACCTCTCTCCCCAGGGGGATCCACCGGTTCGTCGACTAGTCCAGTGTGGTGGAATTCTGCAGATATC
AACAAGTTTGTACAAAAAAGCAGGCTTTAAAGGAACCAATTCAGTCGACTGGATCCATGGTGAGCGAGCT
GATTAAGGAGAACATGCACATGAAGCTGTACATGGAGGGCACCGTGAACAACCACCACTTCAAGTGCACA
TCCGAGGGCGAAGGCAAGCCCTACGAGGGCACCCAGACCATGAGAATCAAGGCGGTCGAGGGCGGCCCTC
TCCCCTTCGCCTTCGACATCCTGGCTACCAGCTTCATGTACGGCAGCAAAACCTTCATCAACCACACCCA
GGGCATCCCCGACTTCTTTAAGCAGTCCTTCCCCGAGGGCTTCACATGGGAGAGAGTCACCACATACGAA
GACGGGGGCGTGCTGACCGCTACCCAGGACACCAGCCTCCAGGACGGCTGCCTCATCTACAACGTCAAGA
TCAGAGGGGTGAACTTCCCATCCAACGGCCCTGTGATGCAGAAGAAAACACTCGGCTGGGAGGCCTCCAC
CGAGACCCTGTACCCCGCTGACGGCGGCCTGGAAGGCAGAGCCGACATGGCCCTGAAGCTCGTGGGCGGG
GGCCACCTGATCTGCAACTTGAAGACCACATACAGATCCAAGAAACCCGCTAAGAACCTCAAGATGCCCG
GCGTCTACTATGTGGACAGAAGACTGGAAAGAATCAAGGAGGCCGACAAAGAGACCTACGTCGAGCAGCA
CGAGGTGGCTGTGGCCAGATACTGCGACCTCCCTAGCAAACTGGGGCACAGAGGCGGAGACTACAAAGAT
GATGACGACAAAGGCGACTACAAAGACGATGACGACAAGGGCATCGATAGATCAACAAGTTTGTACAAAA
AAGCAGGCTTTGCGTCTTCCGTGGGCAACGTGGCCGACAGCACAGGGTTAGCTGAGTTGGCACATCGAGA
ATATCAGGCAGGAGATTTTGAGGCAGCTGAGAGACACTGCATGCAGCTCTGGAGACAAGAGCCAGACAAT
ACTGGTGTGCTTTTATTACTTTCATCTATACACTTCCAGTGTCGAAGGCTGGACAGATCTGCTCACTTTA
GCACTCTGGCAATTAAACAGAACCCCCTTCTGGCAGAAGCTTATTCGAATTTGGGGAATGTGTACAAGGA
AAGAGGGCAGTTGCAGGAGGCAATTGAGCATTATCGACATGCATTGCGTCTCAAACCTGATTTCATCGAT
GGTTATATTAACCTGGCAGCCGCCTTGGTAGCAGCGGGTGACATGGAAGGGGCAGTACAAGCTTACGTCT
CTGCTCTTCAGTACAATCCTGATTTGTACTGTGTTCGCAGTGACCTGGGGAACCTGCTCAAAGCCCTGGG
TCGCTTGGAAGAAGCCAAGGCATGTTATTTGAAAGCAATTGAGACGCAACCGAACTTTGCAGTAGCTTGG
AGTAATCTTGGCTGTGTTTTCAATGCACAAGGGGAAATTTGGCTTGCAATTCATCACTTTGAAAAGGCTG
TCACCCTTGACCCAAACTTTCTGGATGCTTATATCAATTTAGGAAATGTCTTGAAAGAGGCACGCATTTT
TGACAGAGCTGTGGCAGCTTATCTTCGTGCCCTAAGTTTGAGTCCAAATCACGCAGTGGTGCACGGCAAC
CTGGCTTGTGTATACTATGAGCAAGGCCTGATAGATCTGGCAATAGACACCTACAGGCGGGCTATCGAAC
TACAACCACATTTCCCTGATGCTTACTGCAACCTAGCCAATGCTCTCAAAGAGAAGGGCAGTGTTGCTGA
AGCAGAAGATTGTTATAATACAGCTCTCCGTCTGTGTCCCACCCATGCAGACTCTCTGAATAACCTAGCC
AATATCAAACGAGAACAGGGAAACATTGAAGAGGCAGTTCGCTTGTATCGTAAAGCATTAGAAGTCTTCC
CAGAGTTTGCTGCTGCCCATTCAAATTTAGCAAGTGTACTGCAGCAGCAGGGAAAACTGCAGGAAGCTCT
GATGCATTATAAGGAGGCTATTCGAATCAGTCCTACCTTTGCTGATGCCTACTCTAATATGGGAAACACT
CTAAAGGAGATGCAGGATGTTCAGGGAGCCTTGCAGTGTTATACGCGTGCCATCCAAATTAATCCTGCAT
TTGCAGATGCACATAGCAATCTGGCTTCCATTCATAAGGATTCAGGGAATATTCCAGAAGCCATAGCTTC
TTACCGCACGGCTCTGAAACTTAAGCCTGATTTTCCTGATGCTTATTGTAACTTGGCTCATTGCCTGCAG
ATTGTCTGTGATTGGACAGACTATGATGAGCGAATGAAGAAGTTGGTCAGTATTGTGGCTGACCAGTTAG
AGAAGAATAGGTTGCCTTCTGTGCATCCTCATCATAGTATGCTATATCCTCTTTCTCATGGCTTCAGGAA
GGCTATTGCTGAGAGGCACGGCAACCTGTGCTTAGATAAGATTAATGTTCTTCATAAACCACCATATGAA
CATCCAAAAGACTTGAAGCTCAGTGATGGTCGGCTGCGTGTAGGATATGTGAGTTCCAACTTTGGGAATC
ATCCTACTTCTCACCTTATGCAGTCTATTCCAGGCATGCACAATCCTGATAAATTTGAGGTGTTCTGTTA
TGCCCTGAGCCCAGACGATGGCACAAACTTCCGAGTGAAGGTGATGGCAGAAGCCAATCATTTCATTGAT
CTTTCTCAGATTCCATGCAATGGAAAAGCAGCTGATCGCATCCATCAGGATGGAATTCATATCCTTGTAA
ATATGAATGGCTATACTAAGGGCGCTCGAAATGAGCTTTTTGCTCTCAGGCCAGCTCCTATTCAGGCAAT
GTGGCTGGGATACCCTGGGACGAGTGGTGCGCTTTTCATGGATTATATTATCACTGATCAGGAAACTTCG
CCAGCTGAAGTTGCTGAGCAGTATTCCGAGAAATTGGCTTATATGCCCCACACTTTTTTTATTGGTGATC
ATGCTAATATGTTCCCTCACCTGAAGAAAAAAGCAGTCATCGATTTTAAGTCCAATGGGCACATTTATGA
CAATCGGATAGTTCTGAATGGCATCGACCTCAAAGCATTTCTTGATAGTCTACCAGATGTGAAAATTGTC
AAGATGAAGTGTCCTGATGGAGGAGACAATGCAGATAGCAGTAACACAGCTCTTAATATGCCTGTTATTC
CTATGAATACTATTGCAGAAGCAGTTATTGAAATGATTAACCGAGGACAGATTCAAATAACAATTAATGG
ATTCAGTATTAGCAATGGACTGGCAACTACTCAGATCAACAATAAGGCTGCAACTGGAGAGGAGGTTCCC
CGTACCATTATTGTAACCACCCGTTCTCAGTACGGGTTACCAGAAGATGCCATCGTATACTGTAACTTTA
ATCAGTTGTATAAAATTGACCCTTCTACTTTGCAGATGTGGGCAAACATTCTGAAGCGTGTTCCCAATAG
TGTACTCTGGCTGTTGCGTTTTCCAGCAGTAGGAGAACCTAATATTCAACAGTATGCACAAAACATGGGC
CTGCCCCAGAACCGTATCATTTTTTCACCTGTTGCTCCTAAAGAGGAACACGTCAGGAGAGGCCAGCTGG
CTGATGTCTGCTTGGACACTCCACTCTGTAATGGGCACACCACAGGGATGGATGTCCTCTGGGCAGGGAC
CCCCATGGTGACTATGCCAGGAGAGACTCTTGCTTCTCGAGTTGCAGCATCCCAGCTCACTTGCTTAGGT
TGTCTTGAGCTTATTGCTAAAAACAGACAAGAATATGAAGACATAGCTGTGAAGCTGGGAACTGATCTAG
AATACCTGAAGAAAGTTCGTGGCAAAGTCTGGAAGCAAAGAATATCTAGCCCTCTGTTCAACACCAAACA
ATACACAATGGAACTAGAGCGGCTCTATCTACAGATGTGGGAGCATTATGCAGCTGGCAACAAACCTGAC
CACATGATTAAGCCTGTTGAAGTCACTGAGTCAGCATAACTCGAGATATCTAGACCCAGCTTTCTTGTAC
AAAGTGGTTGATATCCAGCACAGTGGCGGCCGCTCGACAATCAACCTCTGGATTACAAAATTTGTGAAAG
ATTGACTGGTATTCTTAACTATGTTGCTCCTTTTACGCTATGTGGATACGCTGCTTTAATGCCTTTGTAT
CATGCTATTGCTTCCCGTATGGCTTTCATTTTCTCCTCCTTGTATAAATCCTGGTTGCTGTCTCTTTATG
AGGAGTTGTGGCCCGTTGTCAGGCAACGTGGCGTGGTGTGCACTGTGTTTGCTGACGCAACCCCCACTGG
TTGGGGCATTGCCACCACCTGTCAGCTCCTTTCCGGGACTTTCGCTTTCCCCCTCCCTATTGCCACGGCG
GAACTCATCGCCGCCTGCCTTGCCCGCTGCTGGACAGGGGCTCGGCTGTTGGGCACTGACAATTCCGTGG
TGTTGTCGGGGAAGCTGACGTCCTTTCCATGGCTGCTCGCCTGTGTTGCCACCTGGATTCTGCGCGGGAC
GTCCTTCTGCTACGTCCCTTCGGCCCTCAATCCAGCGGACCTTCCTTCCCGCGGCCTGCTGCCGGCTCTG
CGGCCTCTTCCGCGTCTTCGCCTTCGCCCTCAGACGAGTCGGATCTCCCTTTGGGCCGCCTCCCCGCCTG
GAATTCTACCGGGTAGGGGAGGCGCTTTTCCCAAGGCAGTCTGGAGCATGCGCTTTAGCAGCCCCGCTGG
GCACTTGGCGCTACACAAGTGGCCTCTGGCCTCGCACACATTCCACATCCACCGGTAGGCGCCAACCGGC
TCCGTTCTTTGGTGGCCCCTTCGCGCCACCTTCTACTCCTCCCCTAGTCAGGAAGTTCCCCCCCGCCCCG
CAGCTCGCGTCGTGCAGGACGTGACAAATGGAAGTAGCACGTCTCACTAGTCTCGTGCAGATGGACAGCA
CCGCTGAGCAATGGAAGCGGGTAGGCCTTTGGGGCAGCGGCCAATAGCAGCTTTGCTCCTTCGCTTTCTG
GGCTCAGAGGCTGGGAAGGGGTGGGTCCGGGGGCGGGCTCAGGGGCGGGCTCAGGGGCGGGGCGGGCGCC
CGAAGGTCCTCCGGAGGCCCGGCATTCTGCACGCTTCAAAAGCGCACGTCTGCCGCGCTGTTCTCCTCTT
CCTCATCTCCGGGCCTTTCGACCTGCAGCCCAAGCTTACCATGACCGAGTACAAGCCCACGGTGCGCCTC
GCCACCCGCGACGACGTCCCCAGGGCCGTACGCACCCTCGCCGCCGCGTTCGCCGACTACCCCGCCACGC
GCCACACCGTCGATCCGGACCGCCACATCGAGCGGGTCACCGAGCTGCAAGAACTCTTCCTCACGCGCGT
CGGGCTCGACATCGGCAAGGTGTGGGTCGCGGACGACGGCGCCGCGGTGGCGGTCTGGACCACGCCGGAG
AGCGTCGAAGCGGGGGCGGTGTTCGCCGAGATCGGCCCGCGCATGGCCGAGTTGAGCGGTTCCCGGCTGG
CCGCGCAGCAACAGATGGAAGGCCTCCTGGCGCCGCACCGGCCCAAGGAGCCCGCGTGGTTCCTGGCCAC
CGTCGGCGTCTCGCCCGACCACCAGGGCAAGGGTCTGGGCAGCGCCGTCGTGCTCCCCGGAGTGGAGGCG
GCCGAGCGCGCCGGGGTGCCCGCCTTCCTGGAGACCTCCGCGCCCCGCAACCTCCCCTTCTACGAGCGGC
TCGGCTTCACCGTCACCGCCGACGTCGAGGTGCCCGAAGGACCGCGCACCTGGTGCATGACCCGCAAGCC
CGGTGCCTGACGCCCGCCCCACGACCCGCAGCGCCCGACCGAAAGGAGCGCACGACCCCATGCATCTCGA
GGGCCCGGTACCTTTAAGACCAATGACTTACAAGGCAGCTGTAGATCTTAGCCACTTTTTAAAAGAAAAG
GGGGGACTGGAAGGGCTAGCTCACTCCCAACGAAGACAAGATCTGCTTTTTGCTTGTACTGGGTCTCTCT
GGTTAGACCAGATCTGAGCCTGGGAGCTCTCTGGCTAACTAGGGAACCCACTGCTTAAGCCTCAATAAAG
CTTGCCTTGAGTGCTTCAAGTAGTGTGTGCCCGTCTGTTGTGTGACTCTGGTAACTAGAGATCCCTCAGA
CCCTTTTAGTCAGTGTGGAAAATCTCTAGCAGTAGTAGTTCATGTCATCTTATTATTCAGTATTTATAAC
TTGCAAAGAAATGAATATCAGAGAGTGAGAGGAACTTGTTTATTGCAGCTTATAATGGTTACAAATAAAG
CAATAGCATCACAAATTTCACAAATAAAGCATTTTTTTCACTGCATTCTAGTTGTGGTTTGTCCAAACTC
ATCAATGTATCTTATCATGTCTGGCTCTAGCTATCCCGCCCCTAACTCCGCCCATCCCGCCCCTAACTCC
GCCCAGTTCCGCCCATTCTCCGCCCCATGGCTGACTAATTTTTTTTATTTATGCAGAGGCCGAGGCCGCC
TCGGCCTCTGAGCTATTCCAGAAGTAGTGAGGAGGCTTTTTTGGAGGCCTAGGGACGTACCCAATTCGCC
CTATAGTGAGTCGTATTACGCGCGCTCACTGGCCGTCGTTTTACAACGTCGTGACTGGGAAAACCCTGGC
GTTACCCAACTTAATCGCCTTGCAGCACATCCCCCTTTCGCCAGCTGGCGTAATAGCGAAGAGGCCCGCA
CCGATCGCCCTTCCCAACAGTTGCGCAGCCTGAATGGCGAATGGG
[124 nt withheld, positions 7466-7589]
C
[91 nt withheld, positions 7591-7681]
A
[49 nt withheld, positions 7683-7731]
CCTTTGACGTTGGAGTCCACGTTCTTT
[37 nt withheld, positions 7759-7795]
ACCCTATCTCGGTCTATTCTTTTGATTTATAAGGGATTTTGCCGATTTCGGCCTATTGGTTAAAAAATGA
GCTGATTTAACAAAAATTTAACGCGAATTTTAACAAAATATTAACGCTTACAATTTAGGTGGCACTTTTC
GGGGAAATGTGCGCGGAACCCCTATTTGTTTATTTTTCTAAATACATTCAAATATGTATCCGCTCATGAG
ACAATAACCCTGATAAATGCTTCAATAATATTGAAAAAGGAAGAGTATGAGTATTCAACATTTCCGTGTC
GCCCTTATTCCCTTTTTTGCGGCATTTTGCCTTCCTGTTTTTGCTCACCCAGAAACGCTGGTGAAAGTAA
AAGATGCTGAAGATCAGTTGGGTGCACGAGTGGGTTACATCGAACTGGATCTCAACAGCGGTAAGATCCT
TGAGAGTTTTCGCCCCGAAGAACGTTTTCCAATGATGAGCACTTTTAAAGTTCTGCTATGTGGCGCGGTA
TTATCCCGTATTGACGCCGGGCAAGAGCAACTCGGTCGCCGCATACACTATTCTCAGAATGACTTGGTTG
AGTACTCACCAGTCACAGAAAAGCATCTTACGGATGGCATGACAGTAAGAGAATTATGCAGTGCTGCCAT
AACCATGAGTGATAACACTGCGGCCAACTTACTTCTGACAACGATCGGAGGACCGAAGGAGCTAACCGCT
TTTTTGCACAACATGGGGGATCATGTAACTCGCCTTGATCGTTGGGAACCGGAGCTGAATGAAGCCATAC
CAAACGACGAGCGTGACACCACGATGCCTGTAGCAATGGCAACAACGTTGCGCAAACTATTAACTGGCGA
ACTACTTACTCTAGCTTCCCGGCAACAATTAATAGACTGGATGGAGGCGGATAAAGTTGCAGGACCACTT
CTGCGCTCGGCCCTTCCGGCTGGCTGGTTTATTGCTGATAAATCTGGAGCCGGTGAGCGTGGGTCTCGCG
GTATCATTGCAGCACTGGGGCCAGATGGTAAGCCCTCCCGTATCGTAGTTATCTACACGACGGGGAGTCA
GGCAACTATGGATGAACGAAATAGACAGATCGCTGAGATAGGTGCCTCACTGATTAAGCATTGGTAACTG
TCAGACCAAGTTTACTCATATATACTTTAGATTGATTTAAAACTTCATTTTTAATTTAAAAGGATCTAGG
TGAAGATCCTTTTTGATAATCTCATGACCAAAATCCCTTAACGTGAGTTTTCGTTCCACTGAGCGTCAGA
CCCCGTAGAAAAGATCAAAGGATCTTCTTGAGATCCTTTTTTTCTGCGCGTAATCTGCTGCTTGCAAACA
AAAAAACCACCGCTACCAGCGGTGGTTTGTTTGCCGGATCAAGAGCTACCAACTCTTTTTCCGAAGGTAA
CTGGCTTCAGCAGAGCGCAGATACCAAATACTGTTCTTCTAGTGTAGCCGTAGTTAGGCCACCACTTCAA
GAACTCTGTAGCACCGCCTACATACCTCGCTCTGCTAATCCTGTTACCAGTGGCTGCTGCCAGTGGCGAT
AAGTCGTGTCTTACCGGGTTGGACTCAAGACGATAGTTACCGGATAAGGCGCAGCGGTCGGGCTGAACGG
GGGGTTCGTGCACACAGCCCAGCTTGGAGCGAACGACCTACACCGAACTGAGATACCTACAGCGTGAGCT
ATGAGAAAGCGCCACGCTTCCCGAAGGGAGAAAGGCGGACAGGTATCCGGTAAGCGGCAGGGTCGGAACA
GGAGAGCGCACGAGGGAGCTTCCAGGGGGAAACGCCTGGTATCTTTATAGTCCTGTCGGGTTTCGCCACC
TCTGACTTGAGCGTCGATTTTTGTGATGCTCGTCAGGGGGGCGGAGCCTATGGAAAAACGCCAGCAACGC
GGCCTTTTTACGGTTCCTGGCCTTTTGCTGGCCTTTTGCTCACATGTTCTTTCCTGCGTTATCCCCTGAT
TCTGTGGATAACCGTATTACCGCCTTTGAGTGAGCTGATACCGCTCGCCGCAGCCGAACGACCGAGCGCA
GCGAGTCAGTGAGCGAGGAAGCGGAAGAGCGCCCAATACGCAAACCGCCTCTCCCCGCGCGTTGGCCGAT
TCATTAATGCAGCTGGCACGACAGGTTTCCCGACTGGAAAGCGGGCAGTGAGCGCAACGCAATTAATGTG
AGTTAGCTCACTCATTAGGCACCCCAGGCTTTACACTTTATGCTTCCGGCTCGTATGTTGTGTGGAATTG
TGAGCGGATAACAATTTCACACAGGAAACAGCTATGACCATGATTACGCCAAGCGCGCAATTAACCCTCA
CTAAAGGGAACAAAAGCTGGAGCTGCAAGCTTAATGTAGTCTTATGCAATACTCTTGTAGTCTTGCAACA
TGGTAACGATGAGTTAGCAACATGCCTTACAAGGAGAGAAAAAGCACCGTGCATGCCGATTGGTGGAAGT
AAGGTGGTACGATCGTGCCTTATTAGGAAGGCAACAGACGGGTCTGACATGGATTGGACGAACCACTGAA
TTGCCGCATTGCAGAGATATTGTATTTAAGTGCCTAGCTCGATACATAAACGGGTCTCTCTGGTTAGACC
AGATCTGAGCCTGGGAGCTCTCTGGCTAACTAGGGAACCCACTGCTTAAGCCTCAATAAAGCTTGCCTTG
AGTGCTTCAAGTAGTGTGTGCCCGTCTGTTGTGTGACTCTGGTAACTAGAGATCCCTCAGACCCTTTTAG
TCAGTGTGGAAAATCTCTAGCAGTGGCGCCCGAACAGGGACTTGAAAGCGAAAGGGAAACCAGAGGAGCT
CTCTCGACGCAGGACTCGGCTTGCTGAAGCGCGCACGGCAAGAGGCGAGGGGCGGCGACTGGTGAGTACG
CCAAAAATTTTGACTAGCGGAGGCTAGAAGGAGAGAGATGGGTGCGAGAGCGTCAGTATTAAGCGGGGGA
GAATTAGATCGCGATGGGAAAAAATTCGGTTAAGGCCAGGGGGAAAGAAAAAATATAAATTAAAACATAT
AGTATGGGCAAGCAGGGAGCTAGAACGATTCGCAGTTAATCCTGGCCTGTTAGAAACATCAGAAGGCTGT
AGACAAATACTGGGACAGCTACAACCATCCCTTCAGACAGGATCAGAAGAACTTAGATCATTATATAATA
CAGTAGCAACCCTCTATTGTGTGCATCAAAGGATAGAGATAAAAGACACCAAGGAAGCTTTAGACAAGAT
AGAGGAAGAGCAAAACAAAAGTAAGACCACCGCACAGCAAGCGGCCGCTGATCTTCAGACCTGGAGGAGG
AGATATGAGGGACAATTGGAGAAGTGAATTATATAAATATAAAGTAGTAAAAATTGAACCATTAGGAGTA
GCACCCACCAAGGCAAAGAGAAGAGTGGTGCAGAGAGAAAAAAGAGCAGTGGGAATAGGAGCTTTGTTCC
TTGGGTTCTTGGGAGCAGCAGGAAGCACTATGGGCGCAGCGTCAATGACGCTGACGGTACAGGCCAGACA
ATTATTGTCTGGTATAGTGCAGCAGCAGAACAATTTGCTGAGGGCTATTGAGGCGCAACAGCATCTGTTG
CAACTCACAGTCTGGGGCATCAAGCAGCTCCAGGCAAGAATCCTGGCTGTGGAAAGATACCTAAAGGATC
AACAGCTCCTGGGGATTTGGGGTTGCTCTGGAAAACTCATTTGCACCACTGCTGTGCCTTGGAATGCTAG
TTGGAGTAATAAATCTCTGGAACAGATTTGGAATCACACGACCTGGATGGAGTGGGACAGAGAAATTAAC
AATTACACAAGCTTAATACACTCCTTAATTGAAGAATCGCAAAACCAGCAAGAAAAGAATGAACAAGAAT
TATTGGAATTAGATAAATGGGCAAGTTTGTGGAATTGGTTTAACATAACAAATTGGCTGTGGTATATAAA
ATTATTCATAATGATAGTAGGAGGCTTGGTAGGTTTAAGAATAGTTTTTGCTGTACTTTCTATAGTGAAT
AGAGTTAGGCAGGGATATTCACCATTATCGTTTCAGACCCACCTCCCAACCCCGAGGGGACCCGACAGGC
CCGAAGGAATAGAAGAAGAAGGTGGAGAGAGAGACAGAGACA
